Addgene plasmid #184521: p8130 MSCV GFP Puro C-FlagHA
Purpose: Expression of GFP
Depositing lab: Elizabeth White. Depositing organization: University of Pennsylvania. Publication: YAP1 activation by human papillomavirus E7 promotes basal cell identity in squamous epithelia. Hatterschide J, Castagnino P, Kim HW, Sperry SM, Montone KT, Basu D, White EA. Elife. 2022 Feb 16;11. pii: 75466. doi: 10.7554/eLife.75466. PubMed 35170430.
Backbone
  Vector backbone: MSCV
  Vector type: Retroviral
  Selectable markers: Puromycin
Growth in bacteria
  Bacterial resistance: Ampicillin, 100 μg/mL
  Growth temperature: 37°C
  Growth strain: NEB Stable
  Copy number: High Copy
Gene/Insert
  Gene/Insert name: GFP
  Species: Synthetic
  Promoter: MSCV LTR
  Tag / fusion protein: Flag, HA (C terminal on insert)
  Cloning method: Gateway Cloning
Terms and licenses: Academic/Nonprofit Terms; Industry Terms: Not Available to Industry
How to cite: p8130 MSCV GFP Puro C-FlagHA was a gift from Elizabeth White (Addgene plasmid # 184521 ; http://n2t.net/addgene:184521 ; RRID:Addgene_184521)
