[The description below was written by a language model from this plasmid's Addgene catalogue record and pLannotate feature annotations shown in this document.]
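Description:
p8130 MSCV GFP Puro C-FlagHA is a 7.2 kb gammaretroviral expression plasmid built on the MSCV (murine stem cell virus) backbone for delivering a tagged GFP into mammalian cells. It is maintained in E. coli through a high-copy ColE1/pUC-type origin and an ampicillin resistance gene (β-lactamase with its own promoter). The annotation also picks up short remnants of older cloning vectors (fragments of tetracycline resistance, lacZα, lacI, rop, bom and env, plus a lac promoter/operator), which are backbone remnants, not functional parts of the payload.

The proviral cassette lies on the minus strand of the deposited sequence, bounded by 5' and 3' long terminal repeats. Downstream of the 5' LTR are the Ψ packaging signal and a truncated gag segment lacking its start codon, which together allow the genomic RNA to be encapsidated when gag, pol and env are supplied in trans by packaging cells. The 5' LTR serves as the promoter for the insert, an EGFP coding sequence flanked by attB1 and attB2 site remnants, consistent with insertion by Gateway recombination. The catalogue entry records C-terminal Flag and HA tags on the insert; the feature table detects a FLAG fragment just past attB2 but does not annotate the HA epitope separately. A short T7 promoter sits upstream of attB1. Behind the GFP cassette, a mouse PGK promoter drives puromycin N-acetyltransferase, so transduced cells can be selected with puromycin independently of LTR-driven GFP expression.

The stated purpose is simply expression of GFP. The record does not say more, but this design suits use as a fluorescent, epitope-tagged control alongside other genes cloned into the same vector.
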