Features (pLannotate 1.2.2; 23 found; start..end, strand, type, name):
    458..799     -  misc_feature   MESV Ψ: packaging signal of murine embryonic stem cell virus
    863..1379    -  LTR            5' LTR: 5' long terminal repeat from murine embryonic stem cell virus
   1421..1519    -  CDS            env (fragment): murine leukemia virus gPr80 envelope polyprotein precursor; env; proteolytically cleaved into gp70SU and p15TM subunits
   1520..1721    +  CDS            TcR (fragment): tetracycline efflux protein; tet; confers resistance to tetracycline
   1721..1870    +  CDS            lacZα (fragment): LacZα fragment of β-galactosidase; lacZ fragment
   1876..1975    -  misc_feature   bom (fragment): basis of mobility region from pBR322
   2077..2112    -  CDS            rop (fragment): Rop protein, which maintains plasmids at low copy number; rop
   2207..2311    +  promoter       AmpR promoter: bla
   2312..3172    +  CDS            AmpR: β-lactamase; bla; confers resistance to ampicillin, carbenicillin, and related antibiotics
   3343..3931    +  rep_origin     ori: high-copy-number ColE1/pMB1/pBR322/pUC origin of replication
   4114..4206    +  CDS            lacI (fragment): lac repressor; lacI; The lac repressor binds to the lac operator to inhibit transcription in E. coli. This inhibition can be relieved by adding lactose or isopropyl-β-D-thiogalactopyranoside (IPTG).
   4219..4240    +  protein_bind   CAP binding site: CAP binding activates transcription in the presence of cAMP. E. coli catabolite activator protein
   4255..4285    +  promoter       lac promoter: promoter for the E. coli lac operon
   4293..4309    +  protein_bind   lac operator: The lac repressor binds to the lac operator to inhibit transcription in E. coli. This inhibition can be relieved by adding lactose or isopropyl-β-D-thiogalactopyranoside (IPTG). lac repressor encoded by lacI
   4471..4985    -  LTR            3' LTR: 3' long terminal repeat from murine embryonic stem cell virus
   5085..5684    -  CDS            PuroR: puromycin N-acetyltransferase; pac from Streptomyces alboniger; confers resistance to puromycin
   5705..6204    -  promoter       PGK promoter: mouse phosphoglycerate kinase 1 promoter
   6259..6279    -  CDS            FLAG (fragment): FLAG® epitope tag, followed by an enterokinase cleavage site
   6315..6332    +  protein_bind   attB2 (fragment): mutant version of attB; core recombination site for the Gateway® BP reaction BP Clonase™
   6340..7056    -  CDS            EGFP: EGFP is a basic (constitutively fluorescent) green fluorescent protein published in 1996, derived from Aequorea victoria. It is reported to be a rapidly-maturing weak dimer with moderate acid sensitivity.
   7062..7079    -  protein_bind   attB1 (fragment): mutant version of attB; core recombination site for the Gateway® BP reaction BP Clonase™
   7110..7128    -  promoter       T7 promoter: promoter for bacteriophage T7 RNA polymerase
   7140..391     -  CDS            gag (truncated) (across the origin): truncated Moloney murine leukemia virus (MMLV) gag gene lacking the start codon
>Addgene plasmid #184521 | p8130 MSCV GFP Puro C-FlagHA | addgene full sequence | sequence record 363717 | Addgene NGS Result
GATAAAGGGAGGATCGAGGCGGGGTCGAACGAGGAGGTTCAAGGGGGAGAGACGGGGCGGATGGAGGAAG
AGGAGGCGGAGGCTTAGGGTGTACAAAGGGCTTGACCCAGGGAGGGGGGTCAAAAGCCAAGGCTTCCCAG
GTCACGATGTAGGGGACCTGGTCTGGGTGTCCATGCGGGCCAGGTGAAAAGACCTTGATCTTAACCTGGG
TGATGAGGTCTCGGTTAAAGGTGCCGTCTCGCGGCCATCCGACGTTAAAGGTTGGCCATTCTGCAGAGCA
GAAGGTAACCCAACGTCTCTTCTTGACATCTACCGACTGGTTGTGAGCGATCCGCTCGACATCTTTCCAG
TGACCTAAGGTCAAACTTAAGGGAGTGGTAACAGTCTGGCCCTAATTTTCAGACAAATACAGAAACACAG
TCAGACAGAGACAACACAGAACGATGCTGCAGCGCTGCAGCAGACAAGACGCGCGGCTTCGGTTCCAAAC
CGAAAGCAAAAATTCAGACGGAGGCGGGAACTGTTTTAGGTTCTCGTCTCCTACCAGAACCACATATCCT
GACGGGGTCGGATTCCACATCGACTCCCTTCCTCAGGTCGGGCCACAAAAACGGCCCCCAAAGTCCCTGG
GACGTCTCCCAGGGTTGCGGCCGGGTGTTCAGAACTCGTCAGTTCCACCACGGGTCCGCCAGATACAGAG
CTAGTTAGCTAACTAGTACAGACGCAGGCGCAAACATTAGATGCCGGCACAAACACGCACAAAGACAGAG
ACAGACACGAAACGACCGCTGGCCAGCTTACCTCCCGGCGGGGGGGTCGGTGGTCCCTGGGCAGGGGTCT
CCAAATCTCGGTGGAACCTCCAAATGAAAGACCCCCGAGGTGGGCAGTCAATCAATCTGAGGAGACCCTC
CCAAGGATCAGCGAGTCCACGATTCGGATGCAAACAGCAAGAGGCTTTATTGGGAATACGGGTACCCGGG
CGACGCAGTCTATCGGAGGACTGGCGCGCCGAGTGAGGGGTTGTGGGCTCTTTTATTGAGCTCGGGGAGC
AGAAGCGCGCGAACAGAAGCGAGAAGCGAACTGATTGGTTAGTTCAAATAAGGCACAGGGTCATTTCAGG
TCCTTGGGGCACCCTGGAAACATCTGATGGTTCTCTAGAAACTGCTGAGGGCGGGACCGCATCTGGGGAC
CATCTGTTCTTGGCCCTGAGCCGGGGCAGGAACTGCTTACCACAGATATCCTGTTTGGCCCATATTCTGC
TGTCTCTCTGTTCCTAACCTTGATCTGAACTTCTCTATTCTCAGTTATGTATTTTCCATGCCTTGCAAAA
TGGCGTTACTTAAGCTAGCTTGCCAAACCTACAGGTGGGGTCTTTCATTCCCCCCTTTTTCTGGAGACTA
AATAAAATCTTTTATTTTATCTATGGCTCGTACTCTATAGGCTTCAGCTGGTGATATTGTTGAGTCAAAA
CTAGAGCCTGGACCACTGATATCCTGTCTTTAACAAATTGGACTAATCGCCTCTACGCCGGACGCATCGT
GGCCGGCATCACCGGCGCCACAGGTGCGGTTGCTGGCGCCTATATCGCCGACATCACCGATGGGGAAGAT
CGGGCTCGCCACTTCGGGCTCATGAGCGCTTGTTTCGGCGTGGGTATGGTGGCAGGCCCCGTGGCCGGGG
GACTGTTGGGCGCCATCTCCTTGCATGCACCATTCCTTGCGCCGTCGTTTTACAACGTCGTGACTGGGAA
AACCCTGGCGTTACCCAACTTAATCGCCTTGCAGCACATCCCCCTTTCGCCAGCTGGCGTAATAGCGAAG
AGGCCCGCACCGATCGCCCTTCCCAACAGTTGCGCAGCCTGAATGGCGAATGGCGCCTGATGCGGTATTT
TCTCCTTACGCATCTGTGCGGTATTTCACACCGCATATGGTGCACTCTCAGTACAATCTGCTCTGATGCC
GCATAGTTAAGCCAGCCCCGACACCCGCCAACACCCGCTGACGCGCCCTGACGGGCTTGTCTGCTCCCGG
CATCCGCTTACAGACAAGCTGTGACCGTCTCCGGGAGCTGCATGTGTCAGAGGTTTTCACCGTCATCACC
GAAACGCGCGAGACGAAAGGGCCTCGTGATACGCCTATTTTTATAGGTTAATGTCATGATAATAATGGTT
TCTTAGACGTCAGGTGGCACTTTTCGGGGAAATGTGCGCGGAACCCCTATTTGTTTATTTTTCTAAATAC
ATTCAAATATGTATCCGCTCATGAGACAATAACCCTGATAAATGCTTCAATAATATTGAAAAAGGAAGAG
TATGAGTATTCAACATTTCCGTGTCGCCCTTATTCCCTTTTTTGCGGCATTTTGCCTTCCTGTTTTTGCT
CACCCAGAAACGCTGGTGAAAGTAAAAGATGCTGAAGATCAGTTGGGTGCACGAGTGGGTTACATCGAAC
TGGATCTCAACAGCGGTAAGATCCTTGAGAGTTTTCGCCCCGAAGAACGTTTTCCAATGATGAGCACTTT
TAAAGTTCTGCTATGTGGCGCGGTATTATCCCGTATTGACGCCGGGCAAGAGCAACTCGGTCGCCGCATA
CACTATTCTCAGAATGACTTGGTTGAGTACTCACCAGTCACAGAAAAGCATCTTACGGATGGCATGACAG
TAAGAGAATTATGCAGTGCTGCCATAACCATGAGTGATAACACTGCGGCCAACTTACTTCTGACAACGAT
CGGAGGACCGAAGGAGCTAACCGCTTTTTTGCACAACATGGGGGATCATGTAACTCGCCTTGATCGTTGG
GAACCGGAGCTGAATGAAGCCATACCAAACGACGAGCGTGACACCACGATGCCTGTAGCAATGGCAACAA
CGTTGCGCAAACTATTAACTGGCGAACTACTTACTCTAGCTTCCCGGCAACAATTAATAGACTGGATGGA
GGCGGATAAAGTTGCAGGACCACTTCTGCGCTCGGCCCTTCCGGCTGGCTGGTTTATTGCTGATAAATCT
GGAGCCGGTGAGCGTGGGTCTCGCGGTATCATTGCAGCACTGGGGCCAGATGGTAAGCCCTCCCGTATCG
TAGTTATCTACACGACGGGGAGTCAGGCAACTATGGATGAACGAAATAGACAGATCGCTGAGATAGGTGC
CTCACTGATTAAGCATTGGTAACTGTCAGACCAAGTTTACTCATATATACTTTAGATTGATTTAAAACTT
CATTTTTAATTTAAAAGGATCTAGGTGAAGATCCTTTTTGATAATCTCATGACCAAAATCCCTTAACGTG
AGTTTTCGTTCCACTGAGCGTCAGACCCCGTAGAAAAGATCAAAGGATCTTCTTGAGATCCTTTTTTTCT
GCGCGTAATCTGCTGCTTGCAAACAAAAAAACCACCGCTACCAGCGGTGGTTTGTTTGCCGGATCAAGAG
CTACCAACTCTTTTTCCGAAGGTAACTGGCTTCAGCAGAGCGCAGATACCAAATACTGTTCTTCTAGTGT
AGCCGTAGTTAGGCCACCACTTCAAGAACTCTGTAGCACCGCCTACATACCTCGCTCTGCTAATCCTGTT
ACCAGTGGCTGCTGCCAGTGGCGATAAGTCGTGTCTTACCGGGTTGGACTCAAGACGATAGTTACCGGAT
AAGGCGCAGCGGTCGGGCTGAACGGGGGGTTCGTGCACACAGCCCAGCTTGGAGCGAACGACCTACACCG
AACTGAGATACCTACAGCGTGAGCTATGAGAAAGCGCCACGCTTCCCGAAGGGAGAAAGGCGGACAGGTA
TCCGGTAAGCGGCAGGGTCGGAACAGGAGAGCGCACGAGGGAGCTTCCAAGGGGAAACGCCTGGTATCTT
TATAGTCCTGTCGGGTTTCGCCACCTCTGACTTGAGCGTCGATTTTTGTGATGCTCGTCAGGGGGGCGGA
GCCTATGGAAAAACGCCAGCAACGCGGCCTTTTTACGGTTCCTGGCCTTTTGCTGGCCTTTTGCTCACAT
GTTCTTTCCTGCGTTATCCCCTGATTCTGTGGATAACCGTATTACCGCCTTTGAGTGAGCTGATACCGCT
CGCCGCAGCCGAACGACCGAGCGCAGCGAGTCAGTGAGCGAGGAAGCGGAAGAGCGCCCAATACGCAAAC
CGCCTCTCCCCGCGCGTTGGCCGATTCATTAATGCAGCTGGCACGACAGGTTTCCCGACTGGAAAGCGGG
CAGTGAGCGCAACGCAATTAATGTGAGTTAGCTCACTCATTAGGCACCCCAGGCTTTACACTTTATGCTT
CCGGCTCGTATGTTGTGTGGAATTGTGAGCGGATAACAATTTCACAATTCTCCCCAGCTCTTTCTGCGCT
GTCCATAATGAACTATTTCAGGAGTATTGGAGTATGTGGATTCAAAACAGTGGCTAATTGAGTCAGGATT
ACTTAATATTCGACTCCTACCCTCAGAATGTTGTTCTCCAACTTCAAGAAACTGTTACCCATGAAAGACC
CCCGCTGACGGGTAGTCAATCACTCAGAGGAGACCCTCCCAAGGAACAGCGAGACCACAAGTCGGATGCA
ACTGCAAGAGGGTTTATTGGATACACGGGTACCCGGGCGACGCAGTCTATCGGAGGACTGGCGCGCCGAG
TGAGGGGTTGTGGGCTCTTTTATTGAGCTCGGGGAGCAGAAGCGCGCGAACAGAAGCGAGAAGCGAACTG
ATTGGTTAGTTCAAATAAGGCACAGGGTCATTTCAGGTCCTTGGGGCACCCTGGAAACATCTGATGGTTC
TCTAGAAACTGCTGAGGGCGGGACCGCATCTGGGGACCATCTGTTCTTGGCCCTGAGCCGGGGCAGGAAC
TGCTTACCACAGATATCCTGTTTGGCCCATATTCTGCTGTCTCTCTGTTCCTAACCTTGATCTGAACTTC
TCTATTCTCAGTTATGTATTTTCCATGCCTTGCAAAATGGCGTTACTTAAGCTAGCTTGCCAAACCTACA
GGTGGGGTCTTTCATTCCCCCCTTTTTCTGGAGACTAAATAAAATCTTTTATTTTATCGATGCATGGGGT
CGTGCGCTCCTTTCGGTCGGGCGCTGCGGGTCGTGGGGCGGGCGTCAGGCACCGGGCTTGCGGGTCATGC
ACCAGGTGCGCGGTCCTTCGGGCACCTCGACGTCGGCGGTGACGGTGAAGCCGAGCCGCTCGTAGAAGGG
GAGGTTGCGGGGCGCGGAGGTCTCCAGGAAGGCGGGCACCCCGGCGCGCTCGGCCGCCTCCACTCCGGGG
AGCACGACGGCGCTGCCCAGACCCTTGCCCTGGTGGTCGGGCGAGACGCCGACGGTGGCCAGGAACCACG
CGGGCTCCTTGGGCCGGTGCGGCGCCAGGAGGCCTTCCATCTGTTGCTGCGCGGCCAGCCGGGAACCGCT
CAACTCGGCCATGCGCGGGCCGATCTCGGCGAACACCGCCCCCGCTTCGACGCTCTCCGGCGTGGTCCAG
ACCGCCACCGCGGCGCCGTCGTCCGCGACCCACACCTTGCCGATGTCGAGCCCGACGCGCGTGAGGAAGA
GTTCTTGCAGCTCGGTGACCCGCTCGATGTGGCGGTCCGGATCGACGGTGTGGCGCGTGGCGGGGTAGTC
GGCGAACGCGGCGGCGAGGGTGCGTACGGCCCTGGGGACGTCGTCGCGGGTGGCGAGGCGCACCGTGGGC
TTGTACTCGGTCATGGTAAGCTTGGGCTGCAGGTCGAAAGGCCCGGAGATGAGGAAGAGGAGAACAGCGC
GGCAGACGTGCGCTTTTGAAGCGTGCAGAATGCCGGGCCTCCGGAGGACCTTCGGGCGCCCGCCCCGCCC
CTGAGCCCGCCCCTGAGCCCGCCCCCGGACCCACCCCTTCCCAGCCTCTGAGCCCAGAAAGCGAAGGAGC
AAAGCTGCTATTGGCCGCTGCCCCAAAGGCCTACCCGCTTCCATTGCTCAGCGGTGCTGTCCATCTGCAC
GAGACTAGTGAGACGTGCTACTTCCATTTGTCACGTCCTGCACGACGCGAGCTGCGGGGCGGGGGGGAAC
TTCCTGACTAGGGGAGGAGTAGAAGGTGGCGCGAAGGGGCCACCAAAGAACGGAGCCGGTTGGCGCCTAC
CGGTGGATGTGGAATGTGTGCGAGGCCAGAGGCCACTTGTGTAGCGCCAAGTGCCCAGCGGGGCTGCTAA
AGCGCATGCTCCAGACTGCCTTGGGAAAAGCGCCTCCCCTACCCGGTAGAATTCTAGGCGTAGTCGGGCA
CGTCGTAGGGGTATCCTCCAGCGGCCGACTTGTCATCGTCGTCCTTGTAGTCCTCGAGTTCGAACCGCGG
GCCCTCTAGATCAACCACTTTGTACAAGAAAGTTGGTCACTTGTACAGCTCGTCCATGCCGAGAGTGATC
CCGGCGGCGGTCACGAACTCCAGCAGGACCATGTGATCGCGCTTCTCGTTGGGGTCTTTGCTCAGGGCGG
ACTGGGTGCTCAGGTAGTGGTTGTCGGGCAGCAGCACGGGGCCGTCGCCGATGGGGGTGTTCTGCTGGTA
GTGGTCGGCGAGCTGCACGCTGCCGTCCTCGATGTTGTGGCGGATCTTGAAGTTCACCTTGATGCCGTTC
TTCTGCTTGTCGGCCATGATATAGACGTTGTGGCTGTTGTAGTTGTACTCCAGCTTGTGCCCCAGGATGT
TGCCGTCCTCCTTGAAGTCGATGCCCTTCAGCTCGATGCGGTTCACCAGGGTGTCGCCCTCGAACTTCAC
CTCGGCGCGGGTCTTGTAGTTGCCGTCGTCCTTGAAGAAGATGGTGCGCTCCTGGACGTAGCCTTCGGGC
ATGGCGGACTTGAAGAAGTCGTGCTGCTTCATGTGGTCGGGGTAGCGGCTGAAGCACTGCACGCCGTAGG
TCAGGGTGGTCACGAGGGTGGGCCAGGGCACGGGCAGCTTGCCGGTGGTGCAGATGAACTTCAGGGTCAG
CTTGCCGTAGGTGGCATCGCCCTCGCCCTCGCCGGACACGCTGAACTTGTGGCCGTTTACGTCGCCGTCC
AGCTCGACCAGGATGGGCACCACCCCGGTGAACAGCTCCTCGCCCTTGCTCACCATGCCAACTTTTTTGT
ACAAACTTGTTGATAGCTTAACTAGCCAGCTTGGGTCTCCCTATAGTGAGTCGTATTAGATCTAATTCCG
GCGCCTAGAGAAGGAGTGAGGGCTG
